Addgene plasmid #211153: pBiT3.1-C_RBBP4:1-425
Purpose: Mammalian expression of full-length human RBBP4. C-terminal HiBiT tag.
Depositing lab: Cheryl Arrowsmith. Depositing organization: University of Toronto. Publication: A Target Class Ligandability Evaluation of WD40 Repeat-Containing Proteins. Ackloo S, Li F, Szewczyk M, Seitova A, Loppnau P, Zeng H, Xu J, Ahmad S, Arnautova YA, Baghaie AJ, Beldar S, Bolotokova A, Centrella PA, Chau I, Clark MA, Cuozzo JW, Dehghani-Tafti S, Disch JS, Dong A, Dumas A, Feng JA, Ghiabi P, Gibson E, Gilmer J, Goldman B, Green SR, Guie MA, Guilinger JP, Harms N, Herasymenko O, Houliston S, Hutchinson A, Kearnes S, Keefe AD, Kimani SW, Kramer T, Kutera M, Kwak HA, Lento C, Li Y, Liu J, Loup J, Machado RAC, Mulhern CJ, Perveen S, Righetto GL, Riley P, Shrestha S, Sigel EA, Silva M, Sintchak MD, Slakman BL, Taylor RD, Thompson J, Torng W, Underkoffler C, von Rechenberg M, Walsh RT, Watson I, Wilson DJ, Wolf E, Yadav M, Yazdi AK, Zhang J, Zhang Y, Santhakumar V, Edwards AM, Barsyte-Lovejoy D, Schapira M, Brown PJ, Halabelian L, Arrowsmith CH. J Med Chem. 2025 Jan 23;68(2):1092-1112. doi: 10.1021/acs.jmedchem.4c02010. Epub 2024 Nov 4. PubMed 39495097.
Backbone
  Vector backbone: pBiT3.1-C
  Backbone manufacturer: Promega
  Vector type: Mammalian Expression
  Selectable markers: Neomycin (select with G418)
Growth in bacteria
  Bacterial resistance: Kanamycin, 50 μg/mL
  Growth temperature: 37°C
  Growth strain: DH5alpha
  Copy number: High Copy
Gene/Insert
  Gene/Insert name: RBBP4:M1-S425
  Species: H. sapiens (human)
  Insert size (bp): 1275
  Mutation: wild type
  Entrez Gene: RBBP4 (a.k.a. NURF55, RBAP48, lin-53)
  Promoter: CMV
  Tag / fusion protein: GSSGGSSGVSGWRLFKKIS (C terminal on insert)
  Cloning method: Ligation Independent Cloning
  Sequencing primers: 5′ T7; 3′ TTGCTCAGCGGTGGCAGCAG
Resource information
  A portion of this plasmid was derived from a plasmid made by: Mammalian Gene Collection (BC075836)
Terms and licenses: Academic/Nonprofit Terms; Industry Terms: Not Available to Industry
Depositor comments: 5' Cloning Site: EcoR1 (not destroyed), 3' Cloning Site: Xho1 (not destroyed).
How to cite: pBiT3.1-C_RBBP4:1-425 was a gift from Cheryl Arrowsmith (Addgene plasmid # 211153 ; http://n2t.net/addgene:211153 ; RRID:Addgene_211153)
