[The description below was written by a language model from this plasmid's Addgene catalogue record and pLannotate feature annotations shown in this document.]
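Description:
pBiT3.1-C_RBBP4:1-425 is a mammalian expression plasmid built on Promega's pBiT3.1-C backbone, carrying full-length wild-type human RBBP4 (residues M1 to S425, a 1,275 bp open reading frame derived from a Mammalian Gene Collection clone). The sequenced plasmid is about 5.6 kb. It replicates at high copy in E. coli from a ColE1/pUC-type origin and is selected with kanamycin, conferred by a neo/nptII gene that the feature table places downstream of the bacterial EM7 promoter.

Expression of the insert is driven by the CMV immediate early enhancer and promoter, followed by a chimeric β-globin/immunoglobulin intron that generally improves transcript processing, and terminated by an SV40 polyadenylation signal. A T7 promoter just upstream of the coding region serves as a sequencing primer site. RBBP4 was inserted by ligation-independent cloning between retained EcoRI and XhoI sites and is fused at its C terminus, through a short glycine-serine linker, to the HiBiT peptide. This small tag complements the LgBiT fragment to reconstitute NanoLuc luciferase, allowing luminescent detection or quantification of the tagged protein. HiBiT itself is not annotated in the feature table.

For mammalian selection the catalogue entry lists neomycin/G418. However, the annotation shows an SV40 early promoter driving a blasticidin S deaminase gene with a synthetic poly(A) signal, and no eukaryotic promoter annotated immediately upstream of neo, so the two sources do not clearly agree on this point. A single loxP site is also annotated. RBBP4 is a WD40-repeat, histone-binding subunit of several chromatin-regulating complexes, and the plasmid was deposited in connection with a ligandability survey of WD40 repeat proteins.
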