Features (pLannotate 1.2.2; 17 found; start..end, strand, type, name):
     24..105     -  polyA_signal   SV40 poly(A) signal: SV40 polyadenylation signal
    128..211     -  CDS            large T antigen (fragment): large T antigen from SV40 (simian virus 40)
    276..641     +  enhancer       CMV enhancer: human cytomegalovirus immediate early enhancer
    643..842     +  promoter       CMV promoter: human cytomegalovirus (CMV) immediate early promoter
    981..1113    +  intron         chimeric intron: chimera between introns from human β-globin and immunoglobulin heavy chain genes
   1157..1175    +  promoter       T7 promoter: promoter for bacteriophage T7 RNA polymerase
   1243..2517    +  CDS            RBBP4: RBBP4_BOVIN - Experimental evidence at protein level: Swiss-Prot protein existence level 1. Core histone-binding subunit that may target chromatin assembly factors, chromatin remodeling factors and histone deacetylases to their histone substrates in a manner that is regulated by nucleosomal DNA. Component of several complexes which regulate chromatin metabolism. These include the chromatin assembly factor 1 (CAF-1) complex, which is required for chromatin assembly following DNA replication and DNA repair; the core histone deacetylase (HDAC) complex, which promotes histone deacetylation and con
   2613..2640    +  CDS            SET1 (fragment): solubility-enhancement tag derived from T7 phage gene 10B
   2666..2787    -  polyA_signal   SV40 poly(A) signal: SV40 polyadenylation signal
   2810..2878    -  CDS            large T antigen (fragment): large T antigen from SV40 (simian virus 40)
   2902..2935    +  protein_bind   loxP: Cre-mediated recombination occurs in the 8-bp core sequence (GCATACAT). Cre recombinase
   2945..2992    +  promoter       EM7 promoter: synthetic bacterial promoter&nbsp
   3024..3815    +  CDS            neo: KKA2_KLEPN - Also known as kan, nptII. Experimental evidence at protein level: Swiss-Prot protein existence level 1. Resistance to kanamycin, neomycin, paromomycin, ribostamycin, butirosin and gentamicin B. From Klebsiella pneumoniae.
   3976..4564    -  rep_origin     ori: high-copy-number ColE1/pMB1/pBR322/pUC origin of replication
   4690..4738    -  polyA_signal   poly(A) signal: synthetic polyadenylation signal
   4762..5160    -  CDS            BSD: blasticidin S deaminase; Aspergillus terreus BSD; confers resistance to blasticidin
   5191..5548    -  promoter       SV40 promoter: SV40 enhancer and early promoter
>Addgene plasmid #211153 | pBiT3.1-C_RBBP4:1-425 | addgene full sequence | sequence record 425852 | Addgene NGS Result
AAGACGCGTTAATTAAGACGTCGGCAGTGAAAAAAATGCTTTATTTGTGAAATTTGTGATGCTATTGCTT
TATTTGTAACCATTATAAGCTGCAATAAACAAGTTAACAACAACAATTGCATTCATTTTATGTTTCAGGT
TCAGGGGGAGGTGTGGGAGGTTTTTTAAAGCAAGTAAAACCTCTACAAATGTGGTATGGCTGATTATGAT
CCGCGGCCGCAATACGTCGACGTTATCAGCTGACTTCGTACGAGAGCCTAGGATTATGGCGCGCCACTAG
TTATTAATAGTAATCAATTACGGGGTCATTAGTTCATAGCCCATATATGGAGTTCCGCGTTACATAACTT
ACGGTAAATGGCCCGCCTGGCTGACCGCCCAACGACCCCCGCCCATTGACGTCAATAATGACGTATGTTC
CCATAGTAACGCCAATAGGGACTTTCCATTGACGTCAATGGGTGGAGTATTTACGGTAAACTGCCCACTT
GGCAGTACATCAAGTGTATCATATGCCAAGTCCGCCCCCTATTGACGTCAATGACGGTAAATGGCCCGCC
TGGCATTATGCCCAGTACATGACCTTACGGGACTTTCCTACTTGGCAGTACATCTACGTATTAGTCATCG
CTATTACCATGGTGATGCGGTTTTGGCAGTACACCAATGGGCGTGGATAGCGGTTTGACTCACGGGGATT
TCCAAGTCTCCACCCCATTGACGTCAATGGGAGTTTGTTTTGGCACCAAAATCAACGGGACTTTCCAAAA
TGTCGTAATAACCCCGCCCCGTTGACGCAAATGGGCGGTAGGCGTGTACGGTGGGAGGTCTATATAAGCA
GAGCTGGTTTAGTGAACCGTCAGATCACTAGAATCTTTATTGCGGTAGTTTATCACAGTTAAATTGCTAA
CGCAGTCAGTGCTTCTGACACAACAGTCTCGAACTTAAGCTGCAGAAGTTGGTCGTGAGGCACTGGGCAG
GTAAGTATCAAGGTTACAAGACAGGTTTAAGGAGACCAATAGAAACTGGGCTTGTCGAGACAGAGAAGAC
TCTTGCGTTTCTGATAGGCACCTATTGGTCTTACTGACATCCACTTTGCCTTTCTCTCCACAGGTGTCCA
CTCCCAGTTCAATTACAGCTCTTAAGGCTAGAGTATTAATACGACTCACTATAGGGGCGATCGCAACAAG
CTTCGGGAAGATCTGGAGCTAGCGGCGGGGGATCCGGTGGGAATTCGACACCATGGCCGACAAGGAAGCA
GCCTTCGACGACGCAGTGGAAGAACGAGTGATCAACGAGGAATACAAAATATGGAAAAAGAACACCCCTT
TTCTTTATGATTTGGTGATGACCCATGCTCTGGAGTGGCCCAGCCTAACTGCCCAGTGGCTTCCAGATGT
AACCAGACCAGAAGGGAAAGATTTCAGCATTCATCGACTTGTCCTGGGGACACACACATCGGATGAACAA
AACCATCTTGTTATAGCCAGTGTGCAGCTCCCTAATGATGATGCTCAGTTTGATGCGTCACACTACGACA
GTGAGAAAGGAGAATTTGGAGGTTTTGGTTCAGTTAGTGGAAAAATTGAAATAGAAATCAAGATCAACCA
TGAAGGAGAAGTAAACAGGGCCCGTTATATGCCCCAGAACCCTTGTATCATCGCAACAAAGACTCCTTCC
AGTGATGTTCTTGTCTTTGACTATACAAAACATCCTTCTAAACCAGATCCTTCTGGAGAGTGCAACCCAG
ACTTGCGTCTCCGTGGACATCAGAAGGAAGGCTATGGGCTTTCTTGGAACCCAAATCTCAGTGGGCACTT
ACTTAGTGCTTCAGATGACCATACCATCTGCCTGTGGGACATCAGTGCCGTTCCAAAGGAGGGAAAAGTG
GTAGATGCGAAGACCATCTTTACAGGGCATACGGCAGTAGTAGAAGATGTTTCCTGGCATCTACTCCATG
AGTCTCTGTTTGGGTCAGTTGCTGATGATCAGAAACTTATGATTTGGGATACTCGTTCAAACAATACTTC
CAAACCAAGCCACTCAGTTGATGCTCACACTGCTGAAGTGAACTGCCTTTCTTTCAATCCTTATAGTGAG
TTCATTCTTGCCACAGGATCAGCTGACAAGACTGTTGCCTTGTGGGATCTGAGAAATCTGAAACTTAAGT
TGCATTCCTTTGAGTCACATAAGGATGAAATATTCCAGGTTCAGTGGTCACCTCACAATGAGACTATTTT
AGCTTCCAGTGGTACTGATCGCAGACTGAATGTCTGGGATTTAAGTAAAATTGGAGAGGAACAATCCCCA
GAAGATGCAGAAGACGGGCCACCAGAGTTGTTGTTTATTCATGGTGGTCATACTGCCAAGATATCTGATT
TCTCCTGGAATCCCAATGAACCTTGGGTGATTTGTTCTGTATCAGAAGACAATATCATGCAAGTGTGGCA
AATGGCAGAGAACATTTATAATGATGAAGACCCTGAAGGAAGCGTGGATCCAGAAGGACAAGGGTCCGGC
TCGAGCGGTGGGAGCTCCGGTGTGAGCGGCTGGCGGCTGTTCAAGAAGATTAGCTAAGTTTAAACGGCCG
CGACTCTAGACTGCAGGCATGCAAGCTGATTTGGCTGCTGCCACCGCTGAGCAAGGCCGCTTCGAGCAGA
CATGATAAGATACATTGATGAGTTTGGACAAACCACAACTAGAATGCAGTGAAAAAAATGCTTTATTTGT
GAAATTTGTGATGCTATTGCTTTATTTGTAACCATTATAAGCTGCAATAAACAAGTTAACAACAACAATT
GCATTCATTTTATGTTTCAGGTTCAGGGGGAGATGTGGGAGGTTTTTTTAAGCAAGTAAAACCTCTACAA
ATGTGGTAAAATCTTAATTAAGACTTCTAATATAACTTCGTATAGCATACATTATACGAAGTTATGGTTC
CACTGTTGACAATTAATCATCGGCATAGTATATCGGCATAGTATAATACGACAAGGTGAGGAACTAAACC
CAGGAGGCAGATCATGATTGAACAAGATGGATTGCACGCAGGTTCTCCGGCCGCTTGGGTGGAGAGGCTA
TTCGGCTATGACTGGGCACAACAGACAATCGGCTGCTCTGATGCCGCCGTGTTCCGGCTGTCAGCGCAGG
GGCGCCCGGTTCTTTTTGTCAAGACCGACCTGTCCGGTGCCCTGAATGAACTGCAGGACGAGGCAGCGCG
GCTATCGTGGCTGGCCACGACGGGCGTTCCTTGCGCAGCTGTGCTCGACGTTGTCACTGAAGCGGGAAGG
GACTGGCTGCTATTGGGCGAAGTGCCGGGGCAGGATCTCCTGTCATCTCACCTTGCTCCTGCCGAGAAAG
TATCCATCATGGCTGATGCAATGCGGCGGCTGCATACGCTTGATCCGGCTACCTGCCCATTCGACCACCA
AGCGAAACATCGCATCGAGCGAGCACGTACTCGGATGGAAGCCGGTCTTGTCGATCAGGATGATCTGGAC
GAAGAGCATCAGGGGCTCGCGCCAGCCGAACTGTTCGCCAGGCTCAAGGCGCGCATGCCCGACGGCGAGG
ATCTCGTCGTGACCCATGGCGATGCCTGCTTGCCGAATATCATGGTGGAAAATGGCCGCTTTTCTGGATT
CATCGACTGTGGCCGGCTGGGTGTGGCGGACCGCTATCAGGACATAGCGTTGGCTACCCGTGATATTGCT
GAAGAGCTTGGCGGCGAATGGGCTGACCGCTTCCTCGTGCTTTACGGTATCGCCGCTCCCGATTCGCAGC
GCATCGCCTTCTATCGCCTTCTTGACGAGTTCTTCTGATTCGAAATGACCGACCAAGCGACGCCCAACCG
GTATCAGCTCACTCAAAGGCGGTAATACGGTTATCCACAGAATCAGGGGATAACGCAGGAAAGAACATGT
GAGCAAAAGGCCAGCAAAAGGCCAGGAACCGTAAAAAGGCCGCGTTGCTGGCGTTTTTCCATAGGCTCCG
CCCCCCTGACGAGCATCACAAAAATCGACGCTCAAGTCAGAGGTGGCGAAACCCGACAGGACTATAAAGA
TACCAGGCGTTTCCCCCTGGAAGCTCCCTCGTGCGCTCTCCTGTTCCGACCCTGCCGCTTACCGGATACC
TGTCCGCCTTTCTCCCTTCGGGAAGCGTGGCGCTTTCTCATAGCTCACGCTGTAGGTATCTCAGTTCGGT
GTAGGTCGTTCGCTCCAAGCTGGGCTGTGTGCACGAACCCCCCGTTCAGCCCGACCGCTGCGCCTTATCC
GGTAACTATCGTCTTGAGTCCAACCCGGTAAGACACGACTTATCGCCACTGGCAGCAGCCACTGGTAACA
GGATTAGCAGAGCGAGGTATGTAGGCGGTGCTACAGAGTTCTTGAAGTGGTGGCCTAACTACGGCTACAC
TAGAAGGACAGTATTTGGTATCTGCGCTCTGCTGAAGCCAGTTACCTTCGGAAAAAGAGTTGGTAGCTCT
TGATCCGGCAAACAAACCACCGCTGGTAGCGGTGGTTTTTTTGTTTGCAAGCAGCAGATTACGCGCAGAA
AAAAAGGATTTCAAGAAGATCCTTTGATCTTTTCTACGGGGTCTGACGCTCAGTGGAACGAAAACTCACG
TTAAGGGATTTTGGTCATGAGATTATCAAAAAGGATCTTCACCTAGATCCTTTTATAGTCCGGAATCGTC
ACACAAAAAACCAACACACAGATGTAATGAAAATAAAGATATTTTATTGCGGCCATCGTGATGGCTAGAG
TTTAGCCCTCCCACACATAACCAGAGGGCAGCAATTCACGAATCCCAACTGCCGTCGGCTGTCCATCACT
GTCCTTCACTATGGCTTTGATCCCAGGATGCAGATCGAGAAGCACCTGTCGGCACCGTCCGCAGGGGCTC
AAGATGCCCCTGTTCTCATTTCCGATCGCGACGATACAAGTCAGGTTGCCAGCTGCCGCAGCAGCAGCAG
TGCCCAGCACCACGAGTTCTGCACAAGGTCCCCCAGTAAAATGATATACATTGACACCAGTGAAGATGCG
GCCGTCGCTAGAGAGAGCTGCGCTGGCGACGCTGTAGTCTTCAGAGATGGGGATGCTGTTGATTGTAGCC
GTTGCTCTTTCAATGAGGGTGGATTCTTCTTGAGACAAAGGCTTGGCCATGGTGGCGCTAGTGTCAGAAG
AATCGAGCTTTTTGCAAAAGCCTAGGCCTCCAAAAAAGCCTCCTCACTACTTCTGGAATAGCTCAGAGGC
CGAGGCGGCCTCGGCCTCTGCATAAATAAAAAAAATTAGTCAGCCATGGGGCGGAGAATGGGCGGAACTG
GGCGGAGTTAGGGGCGGGATGGGCGGAGTTAGGGGCGGGACTATGGTTGCTGACTAATTGAGATGCATGC
TTTGCATACTTCTGCCTGCTGGGGAGCCTGGGGACTTTCCACACCTGGTTGCTGACTAATTGAGATGCAT
GCTTTGCATACTTCTGCCTGCTGGGGAGCCTGGGGACTTTCCACACCCTAACTGACACACATTCCACAGC
TGGTTCTTTCCGCCTCAGAAGGTACCTAACCAAGTTCCTCTTTCAGAGGTTATTTCAGGCCATGGTGCTG
CGC
