>Addgene plasmid #211153 | pBiT3.1-C_RBBP4:1-425 | depositor partial sequence | sequence record 411784 | Insert sequence
ATGGCCGACAAGGAAGCAGCCTTCGACGACGCAGTGGAAGAACGAGTGATCAACGAGGAATACAAAATAT
GGAAAAAGAACACCCCTTTTCTTTATGATTTGGTGATGACCCATGCTCTGGAGTGGCCCAGCCTAACTGC
CCAGTGGCTTCCAGATGTAACCAGACCAGAAGGGAAAGATTTCAGCATTCATCGACTTGTCCTGGGGACA
CACACATCGGATGAACAAAACCATCTTGTTATAGCCAGTGTGCAGCTCCCTAATGATGATGCTCAGTTTG
ATGCGTCACACTACGACAGTGAGAAAGGAGAATTTGGAGGTTTTGGTTCAGTTAGTGGAAAAATTGAAAT
AGAAATCAAGATCAACCATGAAGGAGAAGTAAACAGGGCCCGTTATATGCCCCAGAACCCTTGTATCATC
GCAACAAAGACTCCTTCCAGTGATGTTCTTGTCTTTGACTATACAAAACATCCTTCTAAACCAGATCCTT
CTGGAGAGTGCAACCCAGACTTGCGTCTCCGTGGACATCAGAAGGAAGGCTATGGGCTTTCTTGGAACCC
AAATCTCAGTGGGCACTTACTTAGTGCTTCAGATGACCATACCATCTGCCTGTGGGACATCAGTGCCGTT
CCAAAGGAGGGAAAAGTGGTAGATGCGAAGACCATCTTTACAGGGCATACGGCAGTAGTAGAAGATGTTT
CCTGGCATCTACTCCATGAGTCTCTGTTTGGGTCAGTTGCTGATGATCAGAAACTTATGATTTGGGATAC
TCGTTCAAACAATACTTCCAAACCAAGCCACTCAGTTGATGCTCACACTGCTGAAGTGAACTGCCTTTCT
TTCAATCCTTATAGTGAGTTCATTCTTGCCACAGGATCAGCTGACAAGACTGTTGCCTTGTGGGATCTGA
GAAATCTGAAACTTAAGTTGCATTCCTTTGAGTCACATAAGGATGAAATATTCCAGGTTCAGTGGTCACC
TCACAATGAGACTATTTTAGCTTCCAGTGGTACTGATCGCAGACTGAATGTCTGGGATTTAAGTAAAATT
GGAGAGGAACAATCCCCAGAAGATGCAGAAGACGGGCCACCAGAGTTGTTGTTTATTCATGGTGGTCATA
CTGCCAAGATATCTGATTTCTCCTGGAATCCCAATGAACCTTGGGTGATTTGTTCTGTATCAGAAGACAA
TATCATGCAAGTGTGGCAAATGGCAGAGAACATTTATAATGATGAAGACCCTGAAGGAAGCGTGGATCCA
GAAGGACAAGGGTCC
